Addgene plasmid #179791: pPOTv7-blast-mTurquoise2
Purpose: Trypanosoma brucei PCR only tagging (pPOT) vector for endogenous gene tagging
Depositing lab: Samuel Dean & Keith Gull. Depositing organization: University of Oxford. Publication: A comprehensive toolkit for protein localization and functional analysis in trypanosomatids. Paterou A, Saez Conde J, Tyc J, Sunter JD, Vaughan S, Gull K, Dean S. Open Biol. 2025 Apr;15(4):240361. doi: 10.1098/rsob.240361. Epub 2025 Apr 2. PubMed 40169015.
Backbone
  Vector backbone: pPOT
  Vector type: Unspecified
Growth in bacteria
  Bacterial resistance: Ampicillin, 100 μg/mL
  Growth temperature: 37°C
  Growth strain: NEB Stable
  Copy number: High Copy
Gene/Insert
  Gene/Insert name: mTurquoise2
  Species: Synthetic
  Promoter: read through
  Cloning method: Restriction Enzyme; 5′ cloning site HindIII (not destroyed); 3′ cloning site BamHI (not destroyed)
  Sequencing primers: 5′ cTATGGGTTCTGGTAGTG; 3′ cTTAACTACCCGATCCTG
Terms and licenses: Academic/Nonprofit Terms; Industry Terms: Not Available to Industry
Depositor comments: Please visit https://doi.org/10.1101/2023.04.21.537815 for bioRxiv preprint.
How to cite: pPOTv7-blast-mTurquoise2 was a gift from Samuel Dean & Keith Gull (Addgene plasmid # 179791 ; http://n2t.net/addgene:179791 ; RRID:Addgene_179791)
