[The description below was written by a language model from this plasmid's Addgene catalogue record and pLannotate feature annotations shown in this document.]
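Description:
pPOTv7-blast-mTurquoise2 is a PCR-only tagging (pPOT) template plasmid for endogenous gene tagging in Trypanosoma brucei. It is not meant to be maintained or expressed as a plasmid in the parasite. Instead, it serves as a template from which a tagging cassette is amplified using primers that carry homology to the target locus, and the resulting product is integrated into the genome. In E. coli it is a high-copy plasmid, with a ColE1/pUC-type origin and an AmpR (β-lactamase) gene under its own promoter for ampicillin selection. Remnants of a standard cloning backbone are also present: an f1 origin, lacZα and lacI fragments, lac promoter/operator elements, and flanking T7 and SP6 promoters.

The payload is the cyan fluorescent protein mTurquoise2, a monomeric, rapidly maturing Aequorea victoria derivative, cloned between retained HindIII and BamHI sites. The feature table shows two copies of the blasticidin S deaminase gene (bsd, from Aspergillus terreus), one upstream and one downstream of the fluorescent protein. This arrangement fits the pPOT design, in which a single template can yield either a marker-then-tag amplicon for N-terminal tagging or a tag-then-marker amplicon for C-terminal tagging, each conferring blasticidin resistance on transfected parasites. The record lists the promoter as "read through", meaning the cassette has no dedicated promoter and relies on transcription of the locus into which it integrates. The unannotated regions between the coding sequences presumably contain trypanosome RNA-processing sequences and linkers, but the record does not identify them. The construct is used for protein localization studies by fusing mTurquoise2 to genes at their native loci.
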