Features (pLannotate 1.2.2; 15 found; start..end, strand, type, name):
    171..560     +  CDS            bsd: BSD_ASPTE - Experimental evidence at protein level: Swiss-Prot protein existence level 1. Catalyzes the deamination of the cytosine moiety of the antibiotics blasticidin S, cytomycin and acetylblasticidin S. From Aspergillus terreus.
    957..1673    +  CDS            mTurquoise2: mTurquoise2 is a basic (constitutively fluorescent) cyan fluorescent protein published in 2012, derived from Aequorea victoria. It is reported to be a rapidly-maturing monomer with very low acid sensitivity.
   2076..2465    +  CDS            bsd: BSD_ASPTE - Experimental evidence at protein level: Swiss-Prot protein existence level 1. Catalyzes the deamination of the cytosine moiety of the antibiotics blasticidin S, cytomycin and acetylblasticidin S. From Aspergillus terreus.
   2661..2679    -  promoter       SP6 promoter: promoter for bacteriophage SP6 RNA polymerase
   2721..2737    -  protein_bind   lac operator: The lac repressor binds to the lac operator to inhibit transcription in E. coli. This inhibition can be relieved by adding lactose or isopropyl-β-D-thiogalactopyranoside (IPTG). lac repressor encoded by lacI
   2745..2775    -  promoter       lac promoter: promoter for the E. coli lac operon
   2790..2811    -  protein_bind   CAP binding site: CAP binding activates transcription in the presence of cAMP. E. coli catabolite activator protein
   2824..2916    -  CDS            lacI (fragment): lac repressor; lacI; The lac repressor binds to the lac operator to inhibit transcription in E. coli. This inhibition can be relieved by adding lactose or isopropyl-β-D-thiogalactopyranoside (IPTG).
   3099..3687    -  rep_origin     ori: high-copy-number ColE1/pMB1/pBR322/pUC origin of replication
   3858..4718    -  CDS            AmpR: β-lactamase; bla; confers resistance to ampicillin, carbenicillin, and related antibiotics
   4719..4823    -  promoter       AmpR promoter: bla
   4850..4900    +  misc_feature   bom (fragment): basis of mobility region from pBR322
   4901..5356    -  rep_origin     f1 ori (sequence partly withheld): f1 bacteriophage origin of replication; arrow indicates direction of (+) strand synthesis
   5360..5517    -  CDS            lacZα (fragment): LacZα fragment of β-galactosidase; lacZ fragment
   5520..2       +  promoter       T7 promoter (across the origin): promoter for bacteriophage T7 RNA polymerase
>Addgene plasmid #179791 | pPOTv7-blast-mTurquoise2 | addgene full sequence | sequence record 355739 | Addgene NGS Result
GGGCGAATTGGGCCCGTATAATGCAGACCTGCTGCAAGCTAGGGGCACAGCAAGGTCTTCTGAAATTCAT
GTTTTTTTTTTTTTTACTCTGCATTGCAGTCTCCGCTCTTATTTAGTTTTGCTTTACGTAAGGTCTCGTT
GCTGCCATAAAATAAGCTCTAGTGGAATTCATGCCTTTGTCTCAAGAAGAATCCACCCTCATTGAAAGAG
CAACGGCTACAATCAACAGCATCCCCATCTCTGAAGACTACAGCGTCGCCAGCGCAGCTCTCTCTAGCGA
CGGCCGCATCTTCACTGGTGTCAATGTATATCATTTTACTGGGGGACCTTGTGCAGAACTCGTGGTGCTG
GGCACTGCTGCTGCTGCGGCAGCTGGCAACCTGACTTGTATCGTCGCGATCGGAAATGAGAACAGGGGCA
TCTTGAGCCCCTGCGGACGGTGCCGACAGGTGCTTCTCGACCTGCATCCTGGGATCAAAGCCATAGTGAA
GGACAGTGATGGACAGCCGACGGCAGTTGGGATTCGTGAATTGCTGCCCTCTGGTTATGTGTGGGAGGGC
TAACCATGGTGCCCATTTAGTTGGCCTTTCCCTTGTCTCGTGTCTTTTCCGTGGAAAGGTTCCCGGAGTA
ATCTGATGGCACAGCAGGGAGGTGCGCCTGCAGGTTGGTTAGGAAGGGGGGATGATGTAAAAGAAGAAAA
TGGGGGGATTCGAGCCCCACGCGTTGCTCAAGCTGTGTAGCGCAGGCGTTTCCTTACATATTTCTCTAAC
AGGCACGGAAGCCTAACAAATACACTTGGCTTATTTTTTTGCCCCCTCATGTCTTGTACAAATATTTGCG
ATAGCTTAGCTATCAGCCACATTAATCAAACAAGTATACCAACAAGCCCGAAAACAGAAACTCAACTGCA
ACGGGTACCTATGGGTTCTGGTAGTGGTTCCGGTTCCGGTTCTAAGCTTGTATCAAAGGGAGAGGAACTG
TTTACGGGAGTAGTTCCGATTCTGGTCGAATTGGACGGTGACGTTAATGGCCACAAGTTCTCAGTGTCCG
GGGAGGGCGAGGGTGATGCGACTTATGGCAAACTTACACTTAAATTTATATGCACAACCGGGAAGTTGCC
CGTGCCGTGGCCCACGCTGGTCACAACGCTGTCTTGGGGGGTGCAATGTTTTGCACGGTATCCAGACCAC
ATGAAACAACATGACTTTTTTAAAAGCGCAATGCCAGAAGGCTATGTGCAGGAAAGGACTATCTTTTTTA
AGGACGATGGCAATTATAAAACGAGGGCTGAGGTAAAATTCGAGGGTGATACGCTGGTGAACCGTATTGA
GCTTAAAGGGATTGACTTTAAGGAAGATGGAAACATTCTGGGCCACAAGCTGGAATACAATTATTTCTCG
GACAACGTCTATATTACCGCAGATAAGCAGAAGAACGGTATAAAAGCGAACTTTAAGATTCGCCACAACA
TCGAGGACGGAGGCGTACAACTGGCAGATCATTACCAGCAAAATACACCAATTGGAGATGGCCCGGTGTT
GTTGCCCGACAATCATTATCTGAGCACGCAAAGCAAGTTGTCAAAAGACCCGAATGAGAAGCGCGATCAC
ATGGTTCTTCTTGAGTTTGTCACGGCAGCTGGCATAACTCTGGGTATGGACGAGCTTTATAAGGGATCCG
GATCAGGATCTGGATCAGGATCGGGTAGTTAAGAGCTCCGCTGCGCTTAAATGTCTTTCATTATAATCAA
TGTATAACCTTTATGTAGTATTTCAATCTATGCCGCTGTGTACGTGCACTGCGGTGCCTATCCTTCGGCA
TTAGAGAGTCACTGTTTGTGTAGATCGTAGCTGCATGTCTGACATCTGGTTCATTAGTGCCGTTTTGAGT
CTGCACTGTTGTGCAACTTGATATTCATCACTGCACACCAACCGTGTGTTTCCTCCTTTGGGTGCACCCT
TTAATCCTTGTCTTCTCCTTTTTTGTCTCTTTCCCCCTCGAAAAGGTGTCAAACTACTGCCGCATAAACT
ACGGTTATCCCAAATTTAAGAGAAAGCAATAAAGCATCAGCTAGCATGCCTTTGTCTCAAGAAGAATCCA
CCCTCATTGAAAGAGCAACGGCTACAATCAACAGCATCCCCATCTCTGAAGACTACAGCGTCGCCAGCGC
AGCTCTCTCTAGCGACGGCCGCATCTTCACTGGTGTCAATGTATATCATTTTACTGGGGGACCTTGTGCA
GAACTCGTGGTGCTGGGCACTGCTGCTGCTGCGGCAGCTGGCAACCTGACTTGTATCGTCGCGATCGGAA
ATGAGAACAGGGGCATCTTGAGCCCCTGCGGACGGTGCCGACAGGTGCTTCTCGATCTGCATCCTGGGAT
CAAAGCCATAGTGAAGGACAGTGATGGACAGCCGACGGCAGTTGGGATTCGTGAATTGCTGCCCTCTGGT
TATGTGTGGGAGGGCTAACTCGAGTGCCCATTTAGTTGGCTTTTCCCTTGTCTCGTGTCTTTTCCGTGGA
AAGGTTCCCGGAGTAATCTGATGGCACAGCAGGGAGGTGCGCCTGCAGGTTGGTTAGGAAGGGGGGATGA
TGTAAAAGAAGAAAATGGGGGGATTCGAGCCCCGCACAGGTCTCTCAAATTGGATGCATAGCTTGAGTAT
TCTATAGTGTCACCTAAATAGCTTGGCGTAATCATGGTCATAGCTGTTTCCTGTGTGAAATTGTTATCCG
CTCACAATTCCACACAACATACGAGCCGGAAGCATAAAGTGTAAAGCCTGGGGTGCCTAATGAGTGAGCT
AACTCACATTAATTGCGTTGCGCTCACTGCCCGCTTTCCAGTCGGGAAACCTGTCGTGCCAGCTGCATTA
ATGAATCGGCCAACGCGCGGGGAGAGGCGGTTTGCGTATTGGGCGCTCTTCCGCTTCCTCGCTCACTGAC
TCGCTGCGCTCGGTCGTTCGGCTGCGGCGAGCGGTATCAGCTCACTCAAAGGCGGTAATACGGTTATCCA
CAGAATCAGGGGATAACGCAGGAAAGAACATGTGAGCAAAAGGCCAGCAAAAGGCCAGGAACCGTAAAAA
GGCCGCGTTGCTGGCGTTTTTCCATAGGCTCCGCCCCCCTGACGAGCATCACAAAAATCGACGCTCAAGT
CAGAGGTGGCGAAACCCGACAGGACTATAAAGATACCAGGCGTTTCCCCCTGGAAGCTCCCTCGTGCGCT
CTCCTGTTCCGACCCTGCCGCTTACCGGATACCTGTCCGCCTTTCTCCCTTCGGGAAGCGTGGCGCTTTC
TCATAGCTCACGCTGTAGGTATCTCAGTTCGGTGTAGGTCGTTCGCTCCAAGCTGGGCTGTGTGCACGAA
CCCCCCGTTCAGCCCGACCGCTGCGCCTTATCCGGTAACTATCGTCTTGAGTCCAACCCGGTAAGACACG
ACTTATCGCCACTGGCAGCAGCCACTGGTAACAGGATTAGCAGAGCGAGGTATGTAGGCGGTGCTACAGA
GTTCTTGAAGTGGTGGCCTAACTACGGCTACACTAGAAGAACAGTATTTGGTATCTGCGCTCTGCTGAAG
CCAGTTACCTTCGGAAAAAGAGTTGGTAGCTCTTGATCCGGCAAACAAACCACCGCTGGTAGCGGTGGTT
TTTTTGTTTGCAAGCAGCAGATTACGCGCAGAAAAAAAGGATCTCAAGAAGATCCTTTGATCTTTTCTAC
GGGGTCTGACGCTCAGTGGAACGAAAACTCACGTTAAGGGATTTTGGTCATGAGATTATCAAAAAGGATC
TTCACCTAGATCCTTTTAAATTAAAAATGAAGTTTTAAATCAATCTAAAGTATATATGAGTAAACTTGGT
CTGACAGTTACCAATGCTTAATCAGTGAGGCACCTATCTCAGCGATCTGTCTATTTCGTTCATCCATAGT
TGCCTGACTCCCCGTCGTGTAGATAATTACGATACGGGAGGGCTTACCATCTGGCCCCAGTGCTGCAATG
ATACCGCGAGACCCACGCTCACCGGCTCCAGATTTATCAGCAATAAACCAGCCAGCCGGAAGGGCCGAGC
GCAGAAGTGGTCCTGCAACTTTATCCGCCTCCATCCAGTCTATTAATTGTTGCCGGGAAGCTAGAGTAAG
TAGTTCGCCAGTTAATAGTTTGCGCAACGTTGTTGCCATTGCTACAGGCATCGTGGTGTCACGCTCGTCG
TTTGGTATGGCTTCATTCAGCTCCGGTTCCCAACGATCAAGGCGAGTTACATGATCCCCCATGTTGTGCA
AAAAAGCGGTTAGCTCCTTCGGTCCTCCGATCGTTGTCAGAAGTAAGTTGGCCGCAGTGTTATCACTCAT
GGTTATGGCAGCACTGCATAATTCTCTTACTGTCATGCCATCCGTAAGATGCTTTTCTGTGACTGGTGAG
TACTCAACCAAGTCATTCTGAGAATAGTGTATGCGGCGACCGAGTTGCTCTTGCCCGGCGTCAATACGGG
ATAATACCGCGCCACATAGCAGAACTTTAAAAGTGCTCATCATTGGAAAACGTTCTTCGGGGCGAAAACT
CTCAAGGATCTTACCGCTGTTGAGATCCAGTTCGATGTAACCCACTCGTGCACCCAACTGATCTTCAGCA
TCTTTTACTTTCACCAGCGTTTCTGGGTGAGCAAAAACAGGAAGGCAAAATGCCGCAAAAAAGGGAATAA
GGGCGACACGGAAATGTTGAATACTCATACTCTTCCTTTTTCAATATTATTGAAGCATTTATCAGGGTTA
TTGTCTCATGAGCGGATACATATTTGAATGTATTTAGAAAAATAAACAAATAGGGGTTCCGCGCACATTT
CCCCGAAAAGTGCCACCTGATGCGGTGTGAAATACCGCACAGATGCGTAAGGAGAAAATACCGCATCAGG
AAATTGTAAGCGTTAATATTTTGTTAAAATTCGCGTTAAATTTTTGTTAAATCAGCTCATTTTTTAACCA
ATAGGCCGAAATCGGCAAAATCCCTTATAAATCAAAAGAATAGACCGAGATAGGGT
[37 nt withheld, positions 5027-5063]
AAAGAACGTGGACTCCAACGTCAAAGG
[49 nt withheld, positions 5091-5139]
T
[91 nt withheld, positions 5141-5231]
G
[98 nt withheld, positions 5233-5330]
ACTTAATGCGCCGCTACAGGGCGCGTCCATTCGCCATTCAGGCTGCGCAACTGTTGGGAAGGGCGATCGG
TGCGGGCCTCTTCGCTATTACGCCAGCTGGCGAAAGGGGGATGTGCTGCAAGGCGATTAAGTTGGGTAAC
GCCAGGGTTTTCCCAGTCACGACGTTGTAAAACGACGGCCAGTGAATTGTAATACGACTCACTATA
